>Addgene plasmid #180200 | pcDNA-FLAG-As-NF-kB1 | addgene full sequence | sequence record 364070 | Addgene NGS Result
CAATTGCATGAAGAATCTGCTTAGGGTTAGGCGTTTTGCGCTGCTTCGCGATGTACGGGCCAGATATACG
CGTTGACATTGATTATTGACTAGTTATTAATAGTAATCAATTACGGGGTCATTAGTTCATAGCCCATATA
TGGAGTTCCGCGTTACATAACTTACGGTAAATGGCCCGCCTGGCTGACCGCCCAACGACCCCCGCCCATT
GACGTCAATAATGACGTATGTTCCCATAGTAACGCCAATAGGGACTTTCCATTGACGTCAATGGGTGGAG
TATTTACGGTAAACTGCCCACTTGGCAGTACATCAAGTGTATCATATGCCAAGTACGCCCCCTATTGACG
TCAATGACGGTAAATGGCCCGCCTGGCATTATGCCCAGTACATGACCTTATGGGACTTTCCTACTTGGCA
GTACATCTACGTATTAGTCATCGCTATTACCATGGTGATGCGGTTTTGGCAGTACATCAATGGGCGTGGA
TAGCGGTTTGACTCACGGGGATTTCCAAGTCTCCACCCCATTGACGTCAATGGGAGTTTGTTTTGGCACC
AAAATCAACGGGACTTTCCAAAATGTCGTAACAACTCCGCCCCATTGACGCAAATGGGCGGTAGGCGTGT
ACGGTGGGAGGTCTATATAAGCAGAGCTCTCTGGCTAACTAGAGAACCCACTGCTTACTGGCTTATCGAA
ATTAATACGACTCACTATAGGGAGACCCAAGCTTGGTACCATGGACTACAAGGACGACGATGACAAGTTA
ACACGTGCTGCAGATGCGAATTCAGGGATCCTTGAAGCCAGATGGCGGCGGGCCCCTGGCCTGGGCAACC
CTCGGCCTAGCAAGCGGTGCAGAAGCCAGAGCCCTAGCCAAAGACAGGTGATCGCCGAGTCTTTCGGCAA
GGGCCAGGCCGCTGCCGAAGAGGACGCCAGAGGCGAGGCCGGCCCCGCCGCCATGGTCCCTCTGGGAGGC
GCCATCGACTTCACCGACGTTGGCATGGCCGCTTCTAGCTTTGACCCCGCCGTGTGGCACGGCATGGTGG
CCAAGAGCACCATGCTGGCCCAACAGGGCCACAGAGGAATTTCTCTGAACGACATCGCAGTGGGCGGATT
CGACGACACCGTGTCCGAGGTGGACGGCGTGCTGGAAATCAGCCAGCAGCCTGCCGCCCACGGAAGATTC
AGATACAGCAAGGAGGGCAGAAAGACACCTCTGCCTGGAGCTATCGAGGGCAGCTTCCCCACCGTGCAGC
TGAGCCCCGCTTATAGACACATGGTGCCCGACGGCACCATGGTTTCTGTGACCCTGATCACCAAGTACCA
CGATGATAGAGGCGCTCCGGTTAGACACTGGCACACCCTCGAGGTGAAGGAAGGCGGCGCCGCCTCTAGA
CCTCTGAGCATGGGCCTGGTGCAGTTCCCTAATCTGGTCGTGACCAGAGCCGCTATGCCTGCTGATCTGG
ACGATGCTGGAGCTGCAAGAAACCCGGAAGATCAGCACGTGATTAGACTGATGTTTACAATGATGTTCCG
GGACAGCGCCGGAGTGATCTTCAAGACCAGCGTGATCAGCAATCCTATCTACGGCATCGAGCTGAAGATC
CACAAGTCCAGCCACCCCAGAGTGCCTGTGGCCGGCCAGCTCGACGTCTTTTTCCTGACATCTAAGGTGA
AAAAGAAAAACACCCTCATCAAGGTGAGAGAGGTGTACCCCGCTCCTTTCGATCCTGGCCCAAACAGCGG
CTGGGAGCTGGACGAGAGAGGCAGACTGACCTTCACCGTGGACAACCTGCACGTGCACTACCAGTACGCC
GTGGTCGCCACAGTGCCACCTTACTGGGACCAGACAATCACAACAAGCAGAGTGCTGGACATCTGCCTGG
TGGATACCGCCCAGGGACTGGAAAGCAACTGCGTGCAGATCGAGTACTGCCCCCCCAGCGCCGCAGAAGG
CGAAGGCGCTGCTGCCGCCGCTTCTGGCGCCGCTAGTGATGCCGCCCCTGGCCCTGCCCTGATGTGAGGA
TCCCTCGAGCGGCCGCTCGAGCATGCATCTAGAGGGCCCTATTCTATAGTGTCACCTAAATGCTAGAGCT
CGCTGATCAGCCTCGACTGTGCCTTCTAGTTGCCAGCCATCTGTTGTTTGCCCCTCCCCCGTGCCTTCCT
TGACCCTGGAAGGTGCCACTCCCACTGTCCTTTCCTAATAAAATGAGGAAATTGCATCGCATTGTCTGAG
TAGGTGTCATTCTATTCTGGGGGGTGGGGTGGGGCAGGACAGCAAGGGGGAGGATTGGGAAGACAATAGC
AGGCATGCTGGGGATGCGGTGGGCTCTATGGCTTCTGAGGCGGAAAGAACCAGCTGGGGCTCTAGGGGGT
ATCCCC
[124 nt withheld, positions 2387-2510]
C
[91 nt withheld, positions 2512-2602]
A
[49 nt withheld, positions 2604-2652]
CCTTTGACGTTGGAGTCCACGTTCTTT
[37 nt withheld, positions 2680-2716]
ACCCTATCTCGGTCTATTCTTTTGATTTATAAGGGATTTTGCCGATTTCGGCCTATTGGTTAAAAAATGA
GCTGATTTAACAAAAATTTAACGCGAATTAATTCTGTGGAATGTGTGTCAGTTAGGGTGTGGAAAGTCCC
CAGGCTCCCCAGCAGGCAGAAGTATGCAAAGCATGCATCTCAATTAGTCAGCAACCAGGTGTGGAAAGTC
CCCAGGCTCCCCAGCAGGCAGAAGTATGCAAAGCATGCATCTCAATTAGTCAGCAACCATAGTCCCGCCC
CTAACTCCGCCCATCCCGCCCCTAACTCCGCCCAGTTCCGCCCATTCTCCGCCCCATGGCTGACTAATTT
TTTTTATTTATGCAGAGGCCGAGGCCGCCTCTGCCTCTGAGCTATTCCAGAAGTAGTGAGGAGGCTTTTT
TGGAGGCCTAGGCTTTTGCAAAAAGCTCCCGGGAGCTTGTATATCCATTTTCGGATCTGATCAAGAGACA
GGATGAGGATCGTTTCGCATGATTGAACAAGATGGATTGCACGCAGGTTCTCCGGCCGCTTGGGTGGAGA
GGCTATTCGGCTATGACTGGGCACAACAGACAATCGGCTGCTCTGATGCCGCCGTGTTCCGGCTGTCAGC
GCAGGGGCGCCCGGTTCTTTTTGTCAAGACCGACCTGTCCGGTGCCCTGAATGAACTGCAGGACGAGGCA
GCGCGGCTATCGTGGCTGGCCACGACGGGCGTTCCTTGCGCAGCTGTGCTCGACGTTGTCACTGAAGCGG
GAAGGGACTGGCTGCTATTGGGCGAAGTGCCGGGGCAGGATCTCCTGTCATCTCACCTTGCTCCTGCCGA
GAAAGTATCCATCATGGCTGATGCAATGCGGCGGCTGCATACGCTTGATCCGGCTACCTGCCCATTCGAC
CACCAAGCGAAACATCGCATCGAGCGAGCACGTACTCGGATGGAAGCCGGTCTTGTCGATCAGGATGATC
TGGACGAAGAGCATCAGGGGCTCGCGCCAGCCGAACTGTTCGCCAGGCTCAAGGCGCGCATGCCCGACGG
CGAGGATCTCGTCGTGACCCATGGCGATGCCTGCTTGCCGAATATCATGGTGGAAAATGGCCGCTTTTCT
GGATTCATCGACTGTGGCCGGCTGGGTGTGGCGGACCGCTATCAGGACATAGCGTTGGCTACCCGTGATA
TTGCTGAAGAGCTTGGCGGCGAATGGGCTGACCGCTTCCTCGTGCTTTACGGTATCGCCGCTCCCGATTC
GCAGCGCATCGCCTTCTATCGCCTTCTTGACGAGTTCTTCTGAGCGGGACTCTGGGGTTCGAAATGACCG
ACCAAGCGACGCCCAACCTGCCATCACGAGATTTCGATTCCACCGCCGCCTTCTATGAAAGGTTGGGCTT
CGGAATCGTTTTCCGGGACGCCGGCTGGATGATCCTCCAGCGCGGGGATCTCATGCTGGAGTTCTTCGCC
CACCCCAACTTGTTTATTGCAGCTTATAATGGTTACAAATAAAGCAATAGCATCACAAATTTCACAAATA
AAGCATTTTTTTCACTGCATTCTAGTTGTGGTTTGTCCAAACTCATCAATGTATCTTATCATGTCTGTAT
ACCGTCGACCTCTAGCTAGAGCTTGGCGTAATCATGGTCATAGCTGTTTCCTGTGTGAAATTGTTATCCG
CTCACAATTCCACACAACATACGAGCCGGAAGCATAAAGTGTAAAGCCTGGGGTGCCTAATGAGTGAGCT
AACTCACATTAATTGCGTTGCGCTCACTGCCCGCTTTCCAGTCGGGAAACCTGTCGTGCCAGCTGCATTA
ATGAATCGGCCAACGCGCGGGGAGAGGCGGTTTGCGTATTGGGCGCTCTTCCGCTTCCTCGCTCACTGAC
TCGCTGCGCTCGGTCGTTCGGCTGCGGCGAGCGGTATCAGCTCACTCAAAGGCGGTAATACGGTTATCCA
CAGAATCAGGGGATAACGCAGGAAAGAACATGTGAGCAAAAGGCCAGCAAAAGGCCAGGAACCGTAAAAA
GGCCGCGTTGCTGGCGTTTTTCCATAGGCTCCGCCCCCCTGACGAGCATCACAAAAATCGACGCTCAAGT
CAGAGGTGGCGAAACCCGACAGGACTATAAAGATACCAGGCGTTTCCCCCTGGAAGCTCCCTCGTGCGCT
CTCCTGTTCCGACCCTGCCGCTTACCGGATACCTGTCCGCCTTTCTCCCTTCGGGAAGCGTGGCGCTTTC
TCATAGCTCACGCTGTAGGTATCTCAGTTCGGTGTAGGTCGTTCGCTCCAAGCTGGGCTGTGTGCACGAA
CCCCCCGTTCAGCCCGACCGCTGCGCCTTATCCGGTAACTATCGTCTTGAGTCCAACCCGGTAAGACACG
ACTTATCGCCACTGGCAGCAGCCACTGGTAACAGGATTAGCAGAGCGAGGTATGTAGGCGGTGCTACAGA
GTTCTTGAAGTGGTGGCCTAACTACGGCTACACTAGAAGAACAGTATTTGGTATCTGCGCTCTGCTGAAG
CCAGTTACCTTCGGAAAAAGAGTTGGTAGCTCTTGATCCGGCAAACAAACCACCGCTGGTAGCGGTGGTT
TTTTTGTTTGCAAGCAGCAGATTACGCGCAGAAAAAAAGGATCTCAAGAAGATCCTTTGATCTTTTCTAC
GGGGTCTGACGCTCAGTGGAACGAAAACTCACGTTAAGGGATTTTGGTCATGAGATTATCAAAAAGGATC
TTCACCTAGATCCTTTTAAATTAAAAATGAAGTTTTAAATCAATCTAAAGTATATATGAGTAAACTTGGT
CTGACAGTTACCAATGCTTAATCAGTGAGGCACCTATCTCAGCGATCTGTCTATTTCGTTCATCCATAGT
TGCCTGACTCCCCGTCGTGTAGATAACTACGATACGGGAGGGCTTACCATCTGGCCCCAGTGCTGCAATG
ATACCGCGAGACCCACGCTCACCGGCTCCAGATTTATCAGCAATAAACCAGCCAGCCGGAAGGGCCGAGC
GCAGAAGTGGTCCTGCAACTTTATCCGCCTCCATCCAGTCTATTAATTGTTGCCGGGAAGCTAGAGTAAG
TAGTTCGCCAGTTAATAGTTTGCGCAACGTTGTTGCCATTGCTACAGGCATCGTGGTGTCACGCTCGTCG
TTTGGTATGGCTTCATTCAGCTCCGGTTCCCAACGATCAAGGCGAGTTACATGATCCCCCATGTTGTGCA
AAAAAGCGGTTAGCTCCTTCGGTCCTCCGATCGTTGTCAGAAGTAAGTTGGCCGCAGTGTTATCACTCAT
GGTTATGGCAGCACTGCATAATTCTCTTACTGTCATGCCATCCGTAAGATGCTTTTCTGTGACTGGTGAG
TACTCAACCAAGTCATTCTGAGAATAGTGTATGCGGCGACCGAGTTGCTCTTGCCCGGCGTCAATACGGG
ATAATACCGCGCCACATAGCAGAACTTTAAAAGTGCTCATCATTGGAAAACGTTCTTCGGGGCGAAAACT
CTCAAGGATCTTACCGCTGTTGAGATCCAGTTCGATGTAACCCACTCGTGCACCCAACTGATCTTCAGCA
TCTTTTACTTTCACCAGCGTTTCTGGGTGAGCAAAAACAGGAAGGCAAAATGCCGCAAAAAAGGGAATAA
GGGCGACACGGAAATGTTGAATACTCATACTCTTCCTTTTTCAATATTATTGAAGCATTTATCAGGGTTA
TTGTCTCATGAGCGGATACATATTTGAATGTATTTAGAAAAATAAACAAATAGGGGTTCCGCGCACATTT
CCCCGAAAAGTGCCACCTGACGTCGACGGATCGGGAGATCTCCCGATCCCCTATGGTGCACTCTCAGTAC
AATCTGCTCTGATGCCGCATAGTTAAGCCAGTATCTGCTCCCTGCTTGTGTGTTGGAGGTCGCTGAGTAG
TGCGCGAGCAAAATTTAAGCTACAACAAGGCAAGGCTTGACCGA
Features (pLannotate 1.2.2; 22 found; start..end, strand, type, name):
     75..454     +  enhancer       CMV enhancer: human cytomegalovirus immediate early enhancer
    455..658     +  promoter       CMV promoter: human cytomegalovirus (CMV) immediate early promoter
    654..687     +  LTR            5' LTR (truncated) (fragment): truncated 5' long terminal repeat (LTR) from HIV-1
    703..721     +  promoter       T7 promoter: promoter for bacteriophage T7 RNA polymerase
    747..767     +  CDS            FLAG (fragment): FLAG® epitope tag, followed by an enterokinase cleavage site
   1130..1154    +  CDS            KFP-Red (fragment): photoactivatable nonfluorescent protein that becomes red fluorescent upon exposure to green light mammalian codon-optimized
   2073..2091    -  promoter       SP6 promoter: promoter for bacteriophage SP6 RNA polymerase
   2117..2341    +  polyA_signal   bGH poly(A) signal: bovine growth hormone polyadenylation signal
   2345..2366    +  promoter       SV40 promoter (fragment): SV40 enhancer and early promoter
   2387..2815    +  rep_origin     f1 ori (sequence partly withheld): f1 bacteriophage origin of replication; arrow indicates direction of (+) strand synthesis
   2829..3158    +  promoter       SV40 promoter: SV40 enhancer and early promoter
   3225..4016    +  CDS            neo: KKA2_KLEPN - Also known as kan, nptII. Experimental evidence at protein level: Swiss-Prot protein existence level 1. Resistance to kanamycin, neomycin, paromomycin, ribostamycin, butirosin and gentamicin B. From Klebsiella pneumoniae.
   4040..4198    +  CDS            ble (fragment): BLE_KLEPN - Experimental evidence at protein level: Swiss-Prot protein existence level 1. Binding protein with a strong affinity to the bleomycin family of antibiotics. Binds to CL990; an antimitotic-antibiotic compound. From Klebsiella pneumoniae.
   4193..4314    +  polyA_signal   SV40 poly(A) signal: SV40 polyadenylation signal
   4387..4403    -  protein_bind   lac operator: The lac repressor binds to the lac operator to inhibit transcription in E. coli. This inhibition can be relieved by adding lactose or isopropyl-β-D-thiogalactopyranoside (IPTG). lac repressor encoded by lacI
   4411..4441    -  promoter       lac promoter: promoter for the E. coli lac operon
   4456..4477    -  protein_bind   CAP binding site: CAP binding activates transcription in the presence of cAMP. E. coli catabolite activator protein
   4490..4582    -  CDS            lacI (fragment): lac repressor; lacI; The lac repressor binds to the lac operator to inhibit transcription in E. coli. This inhibition can be relieved by adding lactose or isopropyl-β-D-thiogalactopyranoside (IPTG).
   4765..5353    -  rep_origin     ori: high-copy-number ColE1/pMB1/pBR322/pUC origin of replication
   5524..6384    -  CDS            AmpR: β-lactamase; bla; confers resistance to ampicillin, carbenicillin, and related antibiotics
   6385..6489    -  promoter       AmpR promoter: bla
   6548..6600    -  misc_feature   bom (fragment): basis of mobility region from pBR322
