[The description below was written by a language model from this plasmid's Addgene catalogue record and pLannotate feature annotations shown in this document.]
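Description:
pcDNA-FLAG-As-NF-kB1 is a mammalian expression plasmid built on a pcDNA-FLAG backbone that produces an N-terminally FLAG-tagged NF-kB1 protein from the choanoflagellate protist Acanthoeca spectabilis. The insert is about 1.2 kb, covers amino acids 2–409 (the tag supplying the start of the reading frame), and was codon-optimized for human cells. It was cloned into a BamHI site that is retained at both ends. Transcription is driven by the human cytomegalovirus immediate-early enhancer and promoter and terminated by the bovine growth hormone polyadenylation signal. T7 and SP6 phage promoters flank the cloning region, as is typical of pcDNA-type vectors, and can serve for in vitro transcription or as sequencing primer sites.

The plasmid is propagated in E. coli through a high-copy ColE1/pUC-type origin with ampicillin selection from the β-lactamase gene, and an f1 origin is also present. A second mammalian cassette places the neomycin phosphotransferase gene under the SV40 early promoter with an SV40 polyadenylation signal, which would allow G418 selection of stable transfectants. Several short annotations in the feature table (an HIV-1 LTR fragment, a KFP-Red fragment within the insert, and ble and lacI fragments) are brief partial matches and probably reflect automated annotation rather than functional elements. The sequenced record is 6,680 nt, slightly shorter than the catalogued total of about 6,750 bp.

The construct is intended for transient or stable expression of the protist NF-kB homolog in mammalian cells, with the FLAG epitope allowing detection or immunoprecipitation. The associated work compares NF-kB proteins from protists to study the evolutionary diversification of this transcription factor.
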