Addgene plasmid #180200: pcDNA-FLAG-As-NF-kB1
Purpose: Expresses FLAG-tagged Acanthoeca spectabilis NF-kB1 protein in mammalian cells
Depositing lab: Thomas Gilmore. Depositing organization: Boston University Main Campus. Publication: Comparison of NF-kappaB from the protists Capsaspora owczarzaki and Acanthoeca spectabilis reveals extensive evolutionary diversification of this transcription factor. Williams LM, Sridhar S, Samaroo J, Peart J, Adindu EK, Addanki A, DiRusso CJ, Aguirre Carrion PJ, Rodriguez-Sastre N, Siggers T, Gilmore TD. Commun Biol. 2021 Dec 16;4(1):1404. doi: 10.1038/s42003-021-02924-2. PubMed 34916615.
Backbone
  Vector backbone: pcDNA-FLAG
  Backbone size w/o insert (bp): 5500
  Total vector size (bp): 6750
  Vector type: Mammalian Expression
Growth in bacteria
  Bacterial resistance: Ampicillin, 100 μg/mL
  Growth temperature: 30°C
  Growth strain: DH5alpha
  Copy number: High Copy
Gene/Insert
  Gene/Insert name: As-NF-kB1 (alt name: Acanthoeca spectabilis NF-kB1)
  Species: Acanthoeca spectabilis
  Insert size (bp): 1224
  Mutation: aa 2-409
  Promoter: CMV
  Tag / fusion protein: FLAG-tagged fusion protein (N terminal on insert)
  Cloning method: Restriction Enzyme; 5′ cloning site BamHI (not destroyed); 3′ cloning site BamHI (not destroyed)
  Sequencing primers: 5′ CMV
Resource information
  A portion of this plasmid was derived from a plasmid made by: GenScript
Terms and licenses: Academic/Nonprofit Terms; Industry Terms: Not Available to Industry
Depositor comments: Codon optimized for human cell expression
How to cite: pcDNA-FLAG-As-NF-kB1 was a gift from Thomas Gilmore (Addgene plasmid # 180200 ; http://n2t.net/addgene:180200 ; RRID:Addgene_180200)
