>Addgene plasmid #180200 | pcDNA-FLAG-As-NF-kB1 | addgene full sequence | sequence record 358265 | Addgene NGS Result
AGCTCTGCTTATATAGACCTCCCACCGTACACGCCTACCGCCCATTTGCGTCAATGGGGCGGAGTTGTTA
CGACATTTTGGAAAGTCCCGTTGATTTTGGTGCCAAAACAAACTCCCATTGACGTCAATGGGGTGGAGAC
TTGGAAATCCCCGTGAGTCAAACCGCTATCCACGCCCATTGAT
